>Addgene plasmid #79677 | FRT_htr2c(c)-GFP | depositor partial sequence | sequence record 148988 | T7, from CMV promoter
TGCGGTGCATTCATTCCTTGTGCACCTAATTGGCCTATTGGTTTGGCAATGTGATATTTCTGTGAGCCCA
GTAGCAGCTATAGTAACTGACATTTTCAATACCTCCGATGGTGGACGCTTCAAATTCCCAGACGGGGTAC
AAAACTGGCCAGCACTTTCAATCGTCATCATAATAATCATGACAATAGGTGGCAACATCCTTGTGATCAT
GGCAGTAAGCATGGAAAAGAAACTGCACAATGCCACCAATTACTTCTTAATGTCCCTAGCCATTGCTGAT
ATGCTAGTGGGACTACTTGTCATGCCCCTGTCTCTCCTGGCAATCCTTTATGATTATGTCTGGCCACTAC
CTAGATATTTGTGCCCCGTCTGGATTTCTTTAGATGTTTTATTTTCAACAGCGTCCATCATGCACCTCTG
CGCTATATCGCTGGATCGGTATGTAGCAATACGTAATCCTATTGAGCATAGCCGTTTCAATTCGCGGACT
AAGGCCATCATGAAGATTGCTATTGTTTGGGCAATTTCTACAGGTAAGTAAAACTTTTTGGCCATAAGAA
TTGCAGCGGCTATGCTCAATACTTTCGGATTATGTACTGTGAACAACGTACAGACGTCGACTGGTAACAT
TTGC
