>Addgene plasmid #79677 | FRT_htr2c(c)-GFP | addgene partial sequence | sequence record 158166 | CMV-F 5'-CGCAAATGGGCGGTAGGCGTG-3'
AGCAGAGCTCTCTGGCTAACTAGAGAACCCACTGCTTACTGGCTTATCGAAATTAATACGACTCACTATA
GGGAGACCCAAGCTGGCTAGCCACCATGGTGAACCTGAGGAATGCGGTGCATTCATTCCTTGTGCACCTA
ATTGGCCTATTGGTTTGGCAATGTGATATTTCTGTGAGCCCAGTAGCAGCTATAGTAACTGACATTTTCA
ATACCTCCGATGGTGGACGCTTCAAATTCCCAGACGGGGTACAAAACTGGCCAGCACTTTCAATCGTCAT
CATAATAATCATGACAATAGGTGGCAACATCCTTGTGATCATGGCAGTAAGCATGGAAAAGAAACTGCAC
AATGCCACCAATTACTTCTTAATGTCCCTAGCCATTGCTGATATGCTAGTGGGACTACTTGTCATGCCCC
TGTCTCTCCTGGCAATCCTTTATGATTATGTCTGGCCACTACCTAGATATTTGTGCCCCGTCTGGATTTC
TTTAGATGTTTTATTTTCAACAGCGTCCATCATGCACCTCTGCGCTATATCGCTGGATCGGTATGTAGCA
ATACGTAATCCTATTGAGCATAGCCGTTTCAATTCGCGGACTAAGGCCATCATGAAGATTGCTATTGTTT
GGGCAATTTCTACAGGTAAGTAAAACTTTTTGGCCATAAGAATTGCAGCGGCTATGCTCAATACTTTCGG
ATTATGTACTGTGAACAACGTACAGACGTCGACTGGTAACATTTGCGTTTGATCGGGTTCTTTTATTTAG
TAATTATTCTTAACCTATTTATCTGATATTTAGGTTAACAATAATGAA
