>Addgene plasmid #79677 | FRT_htr2c(c)-GFP | addgene partial sequence | sequence record 158167 | EGFP-N 5'-CGTCGCCGTCCAGCTCGACCAG-3'
GCTCCTCGCCCTTGCTCCGATGGTGGCGATGGATCCCACACTGCTAATCCTTTCGCTAACCACACTGGAG
GGATTTACTGGTAACTCTAAATTCTCAACTTGCATCTCTATACCGGGCTCATTGTCACTGGCTTTCTCGA
TCACCGGTTCATTGGTATGCCGATAAATGTTAACATTAAGCTCCCTCCCAGACAAAGCAGTGGCGGCAAC
TCTTGGAATCTGCCTGACAGGAGGCTTTTTCTCTACCTTATAATTGCAACGCAAATAGTTGGAGAATGCC
CTTCGGTAAATTTTGTTGAACAGAGTATACACCAGAGGATTGATTCCTGAACAAACATAGCCAATCCAAA
CAAACACATTCAGAAGCTTTTCCATGAGCTTTTGGTTACAGGACTTCTCACAAAGAACAGACAGAATATT
GGTAATGAAAAATGGGCACCACATGATCAGAAACACAAAGAAAACAATCCCAAGGACTTTCGAAGCTTTT
CTTTCATTGTTGATAGCCTGCATGGTGCCCCTAGGACGTCTCTCCTTCTTCTTTCTTCGGCGTGCGTTCT
GGTCTTGGTTAGGGTTTGCAGAGTTCTCTTCCTCGGCCGTATTCCTCTTGCAGCACTTCAGGAAATCCAG
ACTTAGTCCAGGCGGTTCCTCGGTGTGGCCGTGCAGTAACATCAAAGCTTGTCGGCGCAGAACGTAGATG
GTCAGGCAATACGTAATCACCATAATCGTCAGCGGTATGAAGAAAGCTACGAAGGACCCAATAAGAACGA
AATTTGGGTCGTTGAGCACGCACGTCGTGTTGTT
