[The description below was written by a language model from this plasmid's Addgene catalogue record.]
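Description:
FRT_htr2c(c)-GFP is a mammalian expression plasmid of about 11 kb built on a backbone recorded as "pcDNA5_FTR" from Invitrogen, presumably the pcDNA5/FRT vector. It is propagated in E. coli under ampicillin selection, and hygromycin is listed as the selectable marker for mammalian cells. Backbones of the pcDNA5/FRT type carry an FRT recombination site, which allows Flp recombinase to integrate the plasmid at a single defined genomic locus in suitable host cell lines. The plasmid name is consistent with this design, although no feature table is provided to confirm the individual backbone elements, and the copy number is not recorded.

The payload is an approximately 6 kb human serotonin receptor 2C (HTR2C, 5-HT2C) minigene, cloned between NheI and BamHI sites and driven by the CMV promoter. Because it is a minigene rather than a cDNA, its transcript must be spliced in the cell. The splice site of the alternatively used exon Vb has been mutated to match the consensus. According to the stated purpose, this makes the construct express the full-length receptor. EGFP is fused in frame at the C terminus, so production of the full-length protein can be followed by fluorescence.

The associated work concerns oligonucleotide-induced changes in 5-HT2C alternative splicing. In that context, the construct plausibly serves as a consensus-splice-site version that reports or enforces full-length receptor expression. The record does not describe its exact experimental role or which intronic regions the minigene retains.
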