Addgene plasmid #79677: FRT_htr2c(c)-GFP
Purpose: serotonin receptor minigene with consensus splice sites that expresses the full length serotonin receptor with a C-terminal EGFP
Depositing lab: Stefan Stamm. Depositing organization: University of Kentucky. Publication: Oligonucleotide-induced alternative splicing of serotonin 2C receptor reduces food intake. Zhang Z, Shen M, Gresch PJ, Ghamari-Langroudi M, Rabchevsky AG, Emeson RB, Stamm S. EMBO Mol Med. 2016 Aug 1;8(8):878-94. doi: 10.15252/emmm.201506030. PubMed 27406820.
Backbone
  Vector backbone: pcDNA5_FTR
  Backbone manufacturer: Invitrogen
  Backbone size w/o insert (bp): 5000
  Total vector size (bp): 11000
  Vector type: Mammalian Expression
  Selectable markers: Hygromycin
Growth in bacteria
  Bacterial resistance: Ampicillin, 100 μg/mL
  Growth temperature: 37°C
  Growth strain: DH5alpha
  Copy number: Unknown
Gene/Insert
  Gene/Insert name: serotonin receptor 2C (alt name: 5HT2C)
  Species: H. sapiens (human)
  Insert size (bp): 6000
  Mutation: splice site of exon Vb in consensus
  Entrez Gene: HTR2C (a.k.a. 5-HT1C, 5-HT2C, 5-HTR2C, 5HTR2C, HTR1C)
  Promoter: CMV
  Tag / fusion protein: EGFP in Frame (C terminal on insert)
  Cloning method: Restriction Enzyme; 5′ cloning site NheI (unknown if destroyed); 3′ cloning site BamHI (unknown if destroyed)
  Sequencing primers: 5′ T7
Terms and licenses: Academic/Nonprofit Terms; Industry Terms: Not Available to Industry
How to cite: FRT_htr2c(c)-GFP was a gift from Stefan Stamm (Addgene plasmid # 79677 ; http://n2t.net/addgene:79677 ; RRID:Addgene_79677)
